Addgene plasmid #218288: pITESceIcmd
Purpose: Introduction of a cyanamide-inducible I-SceI expression cassette, use in combination with pITEdv1
Depositing lab: Claudia Vickers. Depositing organization: Queensland University of Technology. Publication: Cyanamide-inducible expression of homing nuclease I-SceI for iterative genome engineering and parallel promoter characterisation in Saccharomyces cerevisiae. McDonnell L, Evans S, Lu Z, Suchoronczak M, Leighton J, Ordeniza E, Ritchie B, Valado N, Walsh N, Antoney J, Wang C , Scott C, Speight R, Vickers CE, Peng B. bioRxiv 2024.03.26.586389 10.1101/2024.03.26.586389.
Backbone
  Vector backbone: pUC19
  Vector type: Yeast Expression
Growth in bacteria
  Bacterial resistance: Ampicillin, 100 μg/mL
  Growth temperature: 37°C
  Growth strain: DH5alpha
  Copy number: High Copy
Gene/Insert
  Gene/Insert name: HO(-253, -1)-tSynth3<ISceI<pDDI2-Repeat1-pAgTEF
  Species: Synthetic
  Cloning method: Gibson Cloning
Terms and licenses: Academic/Nonprofit Terms; Industry Terms: Not Available to Industry
Depositor comments: Please visit https://doi.org/10.1101/2024.03.26.586389 for bioRxiv preprint.
How to cite: pITESceIcmd was a gift from Claudia Vickers (Addgene plasmid # 218288 ; http://n2t.net/addgene:218288 ; RRID:Addgene_218288)
