[The description below was written by a language model from this plasmid's Addgene catalogue record and pLannotate feature annotations shown in this document.]
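Description:
pITESceIcmd is a pUC19-based yeast genome-integration donor plasmid, listed as a yeast expression vector, for installing a cyanamide-inducible I-SceI homing endonuclease cassette in Saccharomyces cerevisiae. It is propagated in E. coli at high copy from the ColE1/pUC origin and selected with ampicillin through the β-lactamase gene. Remnants of the pUC backbone (lac promoter and operator, CAP site, and lacZα, lacI, rop and bom fragments) are also annotated. No yeast replication origin appears in the feature table, which is consistent with chromosomal integration rather than episomal maintenance.

The synthetic insert, assembled by Gibson cloning, is named as HO upstream homology (-253 to -1), followed by a reverse-oriented expression unit of the tSynth3 terminator, the I-SceI coding sequence and the DDI2 promoter, then a "Repeat1" element and the Ashbya gossypii TEF promoter. The DDI2 promoter is the yeast cyanamide-responsive promoter, so nuclease expression can be switched on by adding cyanamide. The feature table confirms a minus-strand I-SceI ORF, the AgTEF promoter, a short HO fragment and only the first part of a hygromycin resistance gene downstream of AgTEF. The DDI2 promoter, terminator and repeat are not annotated, and a weak match to a mouse Glod5 fragment in the region upstream of the I-SceI ORF is probably a spurious annotation.

The truncated HygR suggests a split-marker design in which the companion plasmid pITEdv1 supplies the rest of the marker and the other homology arm, though the record states only that the two are used together. The associated work applies inducible I-SceI cleavage to iterative genome engineering and parallel promoter characterisation in yeast.
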