Features (pLannotate 1.2.2; 15 found; start..end, strand, type, name):
      6..107     +  CDS            HO (fragment): HO_YEAST - Experimental evidence at protein level: Swiss-Prot protein existence level 1. Initiation of mating type interconversion. This protein is a site-specific endonuclease that cleaves a site in the mat locus on chromosome III. The double-strand break is followed by a unidirectional gene conversion event that replaces the information at the mat locus by information copied from either of the two homologous loci (HMR and HML) that reside at the extremity of the chromosome III. Endonuclease expression takes place in late G1 just before cells enter S phase. From Saccharomyces cerevisiae (stra
    249..592     +  promoter       TEF promoter: Ashbya gossypii TEF promoter
    599..786     +  CDS            HygR (fragment): aminoglycoside phosphotransferase from E. coli; aph(4)-Ia; confers resistance to hygromycin
    832..848     -  protein_bind   lac operator: The lac repressor binds to the lac operator to inhibit transcription in E. coli. This inhibition can be relieved by adding lactose or isopropyl-β-D-thiogalactopyranoside (IPTG). lac repressor encoded by lacI
    856..886     -  promoter       lac promoter: promoter for the E. coli lac operon
    901..922     -  protein_bind   CAP binding site: CAP binding activates transcription in the presence of cAMP. E. coli catabolite activator protein
    935..1027    -  CDS            lacI (fragment): lac repressor; lacI; The lac repressor binds to the lac operator to inhibit transcription in E. coli. This inhibition can be relieved by adding lactose or isopropyl-β-D-thiogalactopyranoside (IPTG).
   1210..1798    -  rep_origin     ori: high-copy-number ColE1/pMB1/pBR322/pUC origin of replication
   1969..2829    -  CDS            AmpR: β-lactamase; bla; confers resistance to ampicillin, carbenicillin, and related antibiotics
   2830..2934    -  promoter       AmpR promoter: bla
   3029..3064    +  CDS            rop (fragment): Rop protein, which maintains plasmids at low copy number; rop
   3166..3265    +  misc_feature   bom (fragment): basis of mobility region from pBR322
   3271..3425    -  CDS            lacZα (fragment): LacZα fragment of β-galactosidase; lacZ fragment
   3776..4468    -  CDS            SCEI: SCE1_YEAST - Also known as OMEGA, SECY. Experimental evidence at protein level: Swiss-Prot protein existence level 1. Mitochondrial DNA endonuclease involved in intron homing. It introduces a specific double-strand break in the DNA of the 21S rRNA gene and thus mediates the insertion of an intron, containing its own coding sequence (group I intron), into an intronless gene. Specifically recognizes and cleaves the sequence 5'-TAGGGATAACAGGGTAAT-3'. From Saccharomyces cerevisiae (strain ATCC 204508 / S288c) (Baker's yeast).
   4942..5166    +  CDS            Glod5 (fragment): GLOD5_MOUSE - Experimental evidence at protein level: Swiss-Prot protein existence level 1. From Mus musculus (Mouse).
>Addgene plasmid #218288 | pITESceIcmd | addgene full sequence | sequence record 433690 | Addgene NGS Result
TCTCAGTTAAAGGACCAGAGTGTATAAAATGTGGCGGAATCTTACAGTTTGATGCTGTCCGCGGGCCTCA
TAAGAGTTGTGGTAACAACGCAGGTGCGCGCATCTGCTAAAATGTGTATATTAGTTTAAAAAGTTGTATG
TAATAAAAGTAAAATTTAATATTTTGGATGAAAAAAAAGTTACGCTAGGGATAACAGGGTAATATAGCTG
TTTAGCTTGCCTCGTCCCCGCCGGGTCACCCGGCCAGCGACATGGAGGCCCAGAATACCCTCCTTGACAG
TCTTGACGTGCGCAGCTCAGGGGCATGATGTGACTGTCGCCCGTACATTTAGCCCATACATCCCCATGTA
TAATCATTTGCATCCATACATTTTGATGGCCGCACGGCGCGAAGCAAAAATTACGGCTCCTCGCTGCGGA
CCTGCGAGCAGGGAAACGCTCCCCTCACAGACGCGTTGAATTGTCCCCACGCCGCGCCCCTGTAGAGAAA
TATAAAAGGTTAGGATTTGCCACTGAGGTTCTTCTTTCATATACTTCCTTTTAAAATCTTGCTAGGATAC
AGTTCTCACATCACATCCGAACATAAACAACCATGGGTAAAAAGCCTGAACTCACCGCGACGTCTGTCGA
GAAGTTTCTGATCGAAAAGTTCGACAGCGTCTCCGACCTGATGCAGCTCTCGGAGGGCGAAGAATCTCGT
GCTTTCAGCTTCGATGTAGGAGGGCGTGGATATGTCCTGCGGGTAAATAGCTGCGCCGATGGTTTCTACA
AAGATCGTTATGTTTAAACGCATGCGGCGTAATCATGGTCATAGCTGTTTCCTGTGTGAAATTGTTATCC
GCTCACAATTCCACACAACATACGAGCCGGAAGCATAAAGTGTAAAGCCTGGGGTGCCTAATGAGTGAGC
TAACTCACATTAATTGCGTTGCGCTCACTGCCCGCTTTCCAGTCGGGAAACCTGTCGTGCCAGCTGCATT
AATGAATCGGCCAACGCGCGGGGAGAGGCGGTTTGCGTATTGGGCGCTCTTCCGCTTCCTCGCTCACTGA
CTCGCTGCGCTCGGTCGTTCGGCTGCGGCGAGCGGTATCAGCTCACTCAAAGGCGGTAATACGGTTATCC
ACAGAATCAGGGGATAACGCAGGAAAGAACATGTGAGCAAAAGGCCAGCAAAAGGCCAGGAACCGTAAAA
AGGCCGCGTTGCTGGCGTTTTTCCATAGGCTCCGCCCCCCTGACGAGCATCACAAAAATCGACGCTCAAG
TCAGAGGTGGCGAAACCCGACAGGACTATAAAGATACCAGGCGTTTCCCCCTGGAAGCTCCCTCGTGCGC
TCTCCTGTTCCGACCCTGCCGCTTACCGGATACCTGTCCGCCTTTCTCCCTTCGGGAAGCGTGGCGCTTT
CTCATAGCTCACGCTGTAGGTATCTCAGTTCGGTGTAGGTCGTTCGCTCCAAGCTGGGCTGTGTGCACGA
ACCCCCCGTTCAGCCCGACCGCTGCGCCTTATCCGGTAACTATCGTCTTGAGTCCAACCCGGTAAGACAC
GACTTATCGCCACTGGCAGCAGCCACTGGTAACAGGATTAGCAGAGCGAGGTATGTAGGCGGTGCTACAG
AGTTCTTGAAGTGGTGGCCTAACTACGGCTACACTAGAAGAACAGTATTTGGTATCTGCGCTCTGCTGAA
GCCAGTTACCTTCGGAAAAAGAGTTGGTAGCTCTTGATCCGGCAAACAAACCACCGCTGGTAGCGGTGGT
TTTTTTGTTTGCAAGCAGCAGATTACGCGCAGAAAAAAAGGATCTCAAGAAGATCCTTTGATCTTTTCTA
CGGGGTCTGACGCTCAGTGGAACGAAAACTCACGTTAAGGGATTTTGGTCATGAGATTATCAAAAAGGAT
CTTCACCTAGATCCTTTTAAATTAAAAATGAAGTTTTAAATCAATCTAAAGTATATATGAGTAAACTTGG
TCTGACAGTTACCAATGCTTAATCAGTGAGGCACCTATCTCAGCGATCTGTCTATTTCGTTCATCCATAG
TTGCCTGACTCCCCGTCGTGTAGATAACTACGATACGGGAGGGCTTACCATCTGGCCCCAGTGCTGCAAT
GATACCGCGAGACCCACGCTCACCGGCTCCAGATTTATCAGCAATAAACCAGCCAGCCGGAAGGGCCGAG
CGCAGAAGTGGTCCTGCAACTTTATCCGCCTCCATCCAGTCTATTAATTGTTGCCGGGAAGCTAGAGTAA
GTAGTTCGCCAGTTAATAGTTTGCGCAACGTTGTTGCCATTGCTACAGGCATCGTGGTGTCACGCTCGTC
GTTTGGTATGGCTTCATTCAGCTCCGGTTCCCAACGATCAAGGCGAGTTACATGATCCCCCATGTTGTGC
AAAAAAGCGGTTAGCTCCTTCGGTCCTCCGATCGTTGTCAGAAGTAAGTTGGCCGCAGTGTTATCACTCA
TGGTTATGGCAGCACTGCATAATTCTCTTACTGTCATGCCATCCGTAAGATGCTTTTCTGTGACTGGTGA
GTACTCAACCAAGTCATTCTGAGAATAGTGTATGCGGCGACCGAGTTGCTCTTGCCCGGCGTCAATACGG
GATAATACCGCGCCACATAGCAGAACTTTAAAAGTGCTCATCATTGGAAAACGTTCTTCGGGGCGAAAAC
TCTCAAGGATCTTACCGCTGTTGAGATCCAGTTCGATGTAACCCACTCGTGCACCCAACTGATCTTCAGC
ATCTTTTACTTTCACCAGCGTTTCTGGGTGAGCAAAAACAGGAAGGCAAAATGCCGCAAAAAAGGGAATA
AGGGCGACACGGAAATGTTGAATACTCATACTCTTCCTTTTTCAATATTATTGAAGCATTTATCAGGGTT
ATTGTCTCATGAGCGGATACATATTTGAATGTATTTAGAAAAATAAACAAATAGGGGTTCCGCGCACATT
TCCCCGAAAAGTGCCACCTGACGTCTAAGAAACCATTATTATCATGACATTAACCTATAAAAATAGGCGT
ATCACGAGGCCCTTTCGTCTCGCGCGTTTCGGTGATGACGGTGAAAACCTCTGACACATGCAGCTCCCGG
AGACGGTCACAGCTTGTCTGTAAGCGGATGCCGGGAGCAGACAAGCCCGTCAGGGCGCGTCAGCGGGTGT
TGGCGGGTGTCGGGGCTGGCTTAACTATGCGGCATCAGAGCAGATTGTACTGAGAGTGCACCATATGCGG
TGTGAAATACCGCACAGATGCGTAAGGAGAAAATACCGCATCAGGCGCCATTCGCCATTCAGGCTGCGCA
ACTGTTGGGAAGGGCGATCGGTGCGGGCCTCTTCGCTATTACGCCAGCTGGCGAAAGGGGGATGTGCTGC
AAGGCGATTAAGTTGGGTAACGCCAGGGTTTTCCCAGTCACGACGTTGTAAAACGACGGCCAGTGCATGC
GTTTAAACCACGAAAAGTTCACCATAACTTCGAATAAAGTCGCGGAAAAAAGTAAACAGCTATTGCTACT
CAAATGAGGTTTGCAGAAGCTTGTTGAAGCATGATGAAGCGTTCTAAACGCACTATTCATCATTAAATAT
TTAAAGCTCATAAAATTGTATTCAATTCCTATTCTAAATGGCTTTTATTTCTATTACAACTATTAGCTCT
AAATCCATATCCTCATAAGCAGCAATCAATTCTATCTATACTTTAAGCGGCCGCTTTGAAAGATGATACT
CTTTATTTCTAGACAGTTATATATATATATATATATATATATATATATATATACTCGAGTTATTACTTAA
GGAAAGTTTCGGAGGAGATAGTGTTCGGCAGTTTGTACATCATCTGCGGGATCAGGTACGGTTTGATCAG
GTTGTAGAAGATCAGGTAAGACATAGAATCGATGTAGATGATCGGTTTGTTTTTGTTGATTTTTACGTAA
CAGTTCAGTTGGAATTTGTTACGCAGACCCTTAACCAGGTATTCTACTTCTTCGAAAGTGAAAGACTGGG
TGTTCAGTACGATCGATTTGTTGGTAGAGTTTTTGTTGTAATCCCATTTACCACCATCATCCATGAACCA
GTATGCCAGAGACATCGGGGTCAGGTAGTTTTCAACCAGGTTGTTCGGGATGGTTTTTTTGTTGTTAACG
ATGAACAGGTTAGCCAGTTTGTTGAAGGCTTGGTGTTTGAAAGTCTGGGCGCCCCAGGTGATTACCAGGT
TACCCAGGTGGTTAACACGTTCTTTTTTGTGCGGCGGGGACAGTACCCACTGATCGTACAGCAGACATAC
GTGGTCCATGTATGCTTTGTTTTTCCACTCGAACTGCATACAGTAGGTTTTACCTTCATCACGAGAACGG
ATGTAAGCATCACCCAGGATCAGACCGATACCTGCTTCGAACTGTTCGATGTTCAGTTCGATCAGCTGGG
ATTTGTATTCTTTCAGCAGTTTAGAGTTCGGACCCAGGTTCATTACCTGGTTTTTTTGATGCATTTTACT
AGTGATTGATTCTTTTGAAGAGAAGCAAGGCAAAAAACAGTACGAAGCAACTTCATGTTAACAGAAGAAG
AAGGAAACTAACCCATTTATATATAATTTTATGAGGGGACCGATCCTAAAAAGTTATTTGTAAAGCTCGT
ACAAGATTGATTGATGACTTCCCGACAAACTATTGTGCGGTGGAGTATTTTGTATTATAGAAATGATAGT
GTCCATGCACTTTAATAAGATCTTTTTTGCGGACATTTGTTTCGGGGCCGTCCAAAGTTGTTTGATGGTA
TAACTCCGCATATTTGACATCTTTCTCTTTTAAACCAGTATCGGTTAGTCTTTTGCAATTTTCTTGAGGG
ATTCAGTCTAGAAAGTTGATTTTCATTGCTGTTAAGATAAAAATTCCTTCTAACCCAGCTTGTACTCCGT
ATACTTTCAATGCTCTCAAAAAGATATGGATACTAGTTAGTTTAGACCCTGTAGTTTCACCAGCTGCTAG
TATTCAACGTTCATGCGACTTCTATAAAGGAGTGCTTGGCTTTGATGTTACAACATTCGGGAACTATCGC
AGGGCTTTGTCTTTTTTTGGAGTCAGAAAAATCAATTTGCATGAGGTGGGAAAGGAATTTGAGCCCAAGG
CACAGAAGCCAACTCTCGGATCTGTCGATCTGTGTTTTATCTTAGAGGATCCTTTGAATAACAGTTACCC
ATCTTGAAAGCTTGGATTTTCCAATTGAAGAGGGCACTGTAATCCGTACAGGCGCAGTCAACCCTATTAT
CAGTATACATCCGTGATTAAGATGAAAGTGTGATGGAAATATCAAATAGAATAAAAGAAACGGAATAGAG
CTATTTTTTTTTTTATATTATAGACATAGTCTAAGCGAGTTTAACCTTTGAAATATAAAAAAAAACAAAA
GGAAAAAAGTAGTATGTGGGCTGCACTAAACTAAAACCGTGAGGTATTTAGATATATATTCTACATTGTT
TTACGTTATAGCATGTATAAAGAGCTCCAGCTTTTGTTCCCTT
